Addgene plasmid #125761: pAK-EL-02
Purpose: Endlinker for tRNA-gRNA system when using only two guides
Depositing lab: Vladimir Nekrasov. Depositing organization: Rothamsted Research. Publication: A modular cloning toolkit for genome editing in plants. Hahn F, Korolev A, Sanjurjo Loures L, Nekrasov V. BMC Plant Biol. 2020 Apr 23;20(1):179. doi: 10.1186/s12870-020-02388-2. PubMed 32326901.
Backbone
  Vector backbone: pUC57-Kan-mini
  Backbone manufacturer: GenScript
  Vector type: Plant Expression, CRISPR, Synthetic Biology
Growth in bacteria
  Bacterial resistance: Kanamycin, 50 μg/mL
  Growth temperature: 37°C
  Growth strain: DH5alpha
  Copy number: Unknown
Gene/Insert
  Gene/Insert name: Endlinker
  Species: Synthetic
Terms and licenses: Academic/Nonprofit Terms; Industry Terms: Not Available to Industry
How to cite: pAK-EL-02 was a gift from Vladimir Nekrasov (Addgene plasmid # 125761 ; http://n2t.net/addgene:125761 ; RRID:Addgene_125761)
