[The description below was written by a language model from this plasmid's Addgene catalogue record and pLannotate feature annotations shown in this document.]
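Description:
pAK-EL-02 is a small (about 2.6 kb) bacterial cloning plasmid built on the pUC57-Kan-mini backbone. It serves as a parts-donor module in a modular cloning toolkit for plant genome editing. It is propagated in E. coli through a high-copy ColE1/pUC-type origin of replication and selected with kanamycin via an aph(3')-Ia aminoglycoside phosphotransferase gene. The remaining backbone annotations are typical pUC-derived remnants: fragments of bom, rop and lacI, together with a CAP binding site, lac promoter, lac operator and a partial lacZα coding region flanking the cloning site. None of these contributes to function in plants.

The payload is a short synthetic "endlinker" inserted between the lacZα fragment and the lac promoter/operator. The only feature recognised within it is a roughly 40-nt fragment of the Streptococcus pyogenes Cas9 guide RNA scaffold. According to the record, the part closes off a polycistronic tRNA-gRNA array when only two guides are being assembled. In such systems, several guide RNAs are transcribed as one precursor separated by tRNA sequences, and the cell's endogenous tRNA-processing enzymes release the individual guides. An endlinker supplies the terminal piece that bridges the last guide unit to the acceptor vector, so different endlinkers match different numbers of guides.

The record does not state the restriction sites or overhangs used for assembly, and no plant promoter, terminator, Cas9 gene or tRNA is annotated on this plasmid. Although it is catalogued under plant expression and CRISPR, it is best understood as an assembly component used alongside other toolkit modules rather than a stand-alone expression construct.
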