Features (pLannotate 1.2.2; 10 found; start..end, strand, type, name):
    137..236     +  misc_feature   bom (fragment): basis of mobility region from pBR322
    242..399     -  CDS            lacZα (fragment): LacZα fragment of β-galactosidase; lacZ fragment
    409..448     +  misc_RNA       gRNA scaffold (fragment): guide RNA scaffold for the Streptococcus pyogenes CRISPR/Cas9 system
    514..530     -  protein_bind   lac operator: The lac repressor binds to the lac operator to inhibit transcription in E. coli. This inhibition can be relieved by adding lactose or isopropyl-β-D-thiogalactopyranoside (IPTG). lac repressor encoded by lacI
    538..568     -  promoter       lac promoter: promoter for the E. coli lac operon
    583..604     -  protein_bind   CAP binding site: CAP binding activates transcription in the presence of cAMP. E. coli catabolite activator protein
    617..709     -  CDS            lacI (fragment): lac repressor; lacI; The lac repressor binds to the lac operator to inhibit transcription in E. coli. This inhibition can be relieved by adding lactose or isopropyl-β-D-thiogalactopyranoside (IPTG).
    892..1480    -  rep_origin     ori: high-copy-number ColE1/pMB1/pBR322/pUC origin of replication
   1658..2467    -  CDS            KanR: aminoglycoside phosphotransferase; aph(3')-Ia; confers resistance to kanamycin in bacteria or G418 (Geneticin®) in eukaryotes
   2574..35      +  CDS            rop (fragment) (across the origin): Rop protein, which maintains plasmids at low copy number; rop
>Addgene plasmid #125761 | pAK-EL-02 | addgene full sequence | sequence record 252658 | Addgene NGS Result
TCGCGCGTTTCGGTGATGACGGTGAAAACCTCTGACACATGCAGCTCCCGGAGACGGTCACAGCTTGTCT
GTAAGCGGATGCCGGGAGCAGACAAGCCCGTCAGGGCGCGTCAGCGGGTGTTGGCGGGTGTCGGGGCTGG
CTTAACTATGCGGCATCAGAGCAGATTGTACTGAGAGTGCACCATATGCGGTGTGAAATACCGCACAGAT
GCGTAAGGAGAAAATACCGCATCAGGCGCCATTCGCCATTCAGGCTGCGCAACTGTTGGGAAGGGCGATC
GGTGCGGGCCTCTTCGCTATTACGCCAGCTGGCGAAAGGGGGATGTGCTGCAAGGCGATTAAGTTGGGTA
ACGCCAGGGTTTTCCCAGTCACGACGTTGTAAAACGACGGCCAGAGAATTCGGTCTCAAGTCCGTTATCA
ACTTGAAAAAGTGGCACCGAGTCGGTGCTTTTTTTTTTTTCGCTTGAGACCAAGCTTGGTGTAATCATGG
TCATAGCTGTTTCCTGTGTGAAATTGTTATCCGCTCACAATTCCACACAACATACGAGCCGGAAGCATAA
AGTGTAAAGCCTGGGGTGCCTAATGAGTGAGCTAACTCACATTAATTGCGTTGCGCTCACTGCCCGCTTT
CCAGTCGGGAAACCTGTCGTGCCAGCTGCATTAATGAATCGGCCAACGCGCGGGGAGAGGCGGTTTGCGT
ATTGGGCGCTCTTCCGCTTCCTCGCTCACTGACTCGCTGCGCTCGGTCGTTCGGCTGCGGCGAGCGGTAT
CAGCTCACTCAAAGGCGGTAATACGGTTATCCACAGAATCAGGGGATAACGCAGGAAAGAACATGTGAGC
AAAAGGCCAGCAAAAGGCCAGGAACCGTAAAAAGGCCGCGTTGCTGGCGTTTTTCCATAGGCTCCGCCCC
CCTGACGAGCATCACAAAAATCGACGCTCAAGTCAGAGGTGGCGAAACCCGACAGGACTATAAAGATACC
AGGCGTTTCCCCCTGGAAGCTCCCTCGTGCGCTCTCCTGTTCCGACCCTGCCGCTTACCGGATACCTGTC
CGCCTTTCTCCCTTCGGGAAGCGTGGCGCTTTCTCATAGCTCACGCTGTAGGTATCTCAGTTCGGTGTAG
GTCGTTCGCTCCAAGCTGGGCTGTGTGCACGAACCCCCCGTTCAGCCCGACCGCTGCGCCTTATCCGGTA
ACTATCGTCTTGAGTCCAACCCGGTAAGACACGACTTATCGCCACTGGCAGCAGCCACTGGTAACAGGAT
TAGCAGAGCGAGGTATGTAGGCGGTGCTACAGAGTTCTTGAAGTGGTGGCCTAACTACGGCTACACTAGA
AGAACAGTATTTGGTATCTGCGCTCTGCTGAAGCCAGTTACCTTCGGAAAAAGAGTTGGTAGCTCTTGAT
CCGGCAAACAAACCACCGCTGGTAGCGGTGGTTTTTTTGTTTGCAAGCAGCAGATTACGCGCAGAAAAAA
AGGATCTCAAGAAGATCCTTTGATCTTTTCTACGGGGTCTGACGCTCAGTGGAACGAAAACTCACGTTAA
GGGATTTTGGTCATGAGATTATCAAAAAGGATCTTCACCTAGATCCTTTTAAATTAAAAATGAAGTTTTA
AATCAAGCCCAATCTGAATAATGTTACAACCAATTAACCAATTCTGATTAGAAAAACTCATCGAGCATCA
AATGAAACTGCAATTTATTCATATCAGGATTATCAATACCATATTTTTGAAAAAGCCGTTTCTGTAATGA
AGGAGAAAACTCACCGAGGCAGTTCCATAGGATGGCAAGATCCTGGTATCGGTCTGCGATTCCGACTCGT
CCAACATCAATACAACCTATTAATTTCCCCTCGTCAAAAATAAGGTTATCAAGTGAGAAATCACCATGAG
TGACGACTGAATCCGGTGAGAATGGCAAAAGTTTATGCATTTCTTTCCAGACTTGTTCAACAGGCCAGCC
ATTACGCTCGTCATCAAAATCACTCGCATCAACCAAACCGTTATTCATTCGTGATTGCGCCTGAGCGAGA
CGAAATACGCGATCGCTGTTAAAAGGACAATTACAAACAGGAATCGAATGCAACCGGCGCAGGAACACTG
CCAGCGCATCAACAATATTTTCACCTGAATCAGGATATTCTTCTAATACCTGGAATGCTGTTTTTCCGGG
GATCGCAGTGGTGAGTAACCATGCATCATCAGGAGTACGGATAAAATGCTTGATGGTCGGAAGAGGCATA
AATTCCGTCAGCCAGTTTAGTCTGACCATCTCATCTGTAACATCATTGGCAACGCTACCTTTGCCATGTT
TCAGAAACAACTCTGGCGCATCGGGCTTCCCATACAAGCGATAGATTGTCGCACCTGATTGCCCGACATT
ATCGCGAGCCCATTTATACCCATATAAATCAGCATCCATGTTGGAATTTAATCGCGGCCTCGACGTTTCC
CGTTGAATATGGCTCATAACACCCCTTGTATTACTGTTTATGTAAGCAGACAGTTTTATTGTTCATGATG
ATATATTTTTATCTTGTGCAATGTAACATCAGAGATTTTGAGACACGGGCCAGAGCTGCA
